>Addgene plasmid #246409 | pEGFP-C1_NLS_ K682A_K686A_K694A_K709A (4KA) POLH_deltaGG Ubiquitin | addgene full sequence | sequence record 491766 | Addgene NGS Result
TAGTTATTAATAGTAATCAATTACGGGGTCATTAGTTCATAGCCCATATATGGAGTTCCGCGTTACATAA
CTTACGGTAAATGGCCCGCCTGGCTGACCGCCCAACGACCCCCGCCCATTGACGTCAATAATGACGTATG
TTCCCATAGTAACGCCAATAGGGACTTTCCATTGACGTCAATGGGTGGAGTATTTACGGTAAACTGCCCA
CTTGGCAGTACATCAAGTGTATCATATGCCAAGTACGCCCCCTATTGACGTCAATGACGGTAAATGGCCC
GCCTGGCATTATGCCCAGTACATGACCTTATGGGACTTTCCTACTTGGCAGTACATCTACGTATTAGTCA
TCGCTATTACCATGGTGATGCGGTTTTGGCAGTACATCAATGGGCGTGGATAGCGGTTTGACTCACGGGG
ATTTCCAAGTCTCCACCCCATTGACGTCAATGGGAGTTTGTTTTGGCACCAAAATCAACGGGACTTTCCA
AAATGTCGTAACAACTCCGCCCCATTGACGCAAATGGGCGGTAGGCGTGTACGGTGGGAGGTCTATATAA
GCAGAGCTGGTTTAGTGAACCGTCAGATCCGCTAGCGCTACCGGTCGCCACCATGCCAAAGAAGAAGCGA
AAGGTAGCAGATCCAGTGAGCAAGGGCGAGGAGCTGTTCACCGGGGTGGTGCCCATCCTGGTCGAGCTGG
ACGGCGACGTAAACGGCCACAAGTTCAGCGTGTCCGGCGAGGGCGAGGGCGATGCCACCTACGGCAAGCT
GACCCTGAAGTTCATCTGCACCACCGGCAAGCTGCCCGTGCCCTGGCCCACCCTCGTGACCACCCTGACC
TACGGCGTGCAGTGCTTCAGCCGCTACCCCGACCACATGAAGCAGCACGACTTCTTCAAGTCCGCCATGC
CCGAAGGCTACGTCCAGGAGCGCACCATCTTCTTCAAGGACGACGGCAACTACAAGACCCGCGCCGAGGT
GAAGTTCGAGGGCGACACCCTGGTGAACCGCATCGAGCTGAAGGGCATCGACTTCAAGGAGGACGGCAAC
ATCCTGGGGCACAAGCTGGAGTACAACTACAACAGCCACAACGTCTATATCATGGCCGACAAGCAGAAGA
ACGGCATCAAGGTGAACTTCAAGATCCGCCACAACATCGAGGACGGCAGCGTGCAGCTCGCCGACCACTA
CCAGCAGAACACCCCCATCGGCGACGGCCCCGTGCTGCTGCCCGACAACCACTACCTGAGCACCCAGTCC
GCCCTGAGCAAAGACCCCAACGAGAAGCGCGATCACATGGTCCTGCTGGAGTTCGTGACCGCCGCCGGGA
TCACTCTCGGCATGGACGAGCTGTACAAGTCCGGACTCAGATCTCGAGTGGCTACTGGACAGGATCGAGT
GGTTGCTCTCGTGGACATGGACTGTTTTTTTGTTCAAGTGGAGCAGCGGCAAAATCCTCATTTGAGGAAT
AAACCTTGTGCAGTTGTACAGTACAAATCATGGAAGGGTGGTGGAATAATTGCAGTGAGTTATGAAGCTC
GTGCATTTGGAGTCACTAGAAGTATGTGGGCAGATGATGCTAAGAAGTTATGTCCAGATCTTCTACTGGC
ACAAGTTCGTGAGTCCCGTGGGAAAGCTAACCTCACCAAGTACCGGGAAGCCAGTGTTGAAGTGATGGAG
ATAATGTCTCGTTTTGCTGTGATTGAACGTGCCAGCATTGATGAGGCTTACGTAGATCTGACCAGTGCTG
TACAAGAGAGACTACAAAAGCTACAAGGTCAGCCTATCTCGGCAGACTTGTTGCCAAGCACTTACATTGA
AGGGTTGCCCCAAGGCCCTACAACGGCAGAAGAGACTGTTCAGAAAGAGGGGATGCGAAAACAAGGCTTA
TTTCAATGGCTCGATTCTCTTCAGATTGATAACCTCACCTCTCCAGACCTGCAGCTCACCGTGGGAGCAG
TGATTGTGGAGGAAATGAGAGCAGCCATAGAGAGGGAGACTGGTTTTCAGTGTTCAGCTGGAATTTCACA
CAATAAGGTCCTGGCAAAACTGGCCTGTGGACTAAACAAGCCCAACCGCCAAACCCTGGTTTCACATGGG
TCAGTCCCACAGCTCTTCAGCCAAATGCCCATTCGCAAAATCCGTAGTCTTGGAGGAAAGCTAGGGGCCT
CTGTCATTGAGATCCTAGGGATAGAATACATGGGTGAACTGACCCAGTTCACTGAATCCCAGCTCCAGAG
TCATTTTGGGGAGAAGAATGGGTCTTGGCTATATGCCATGTGCCGAGGGATTGAACATGATCCAGTTAAA
CCCAGGCAACTACCCAAAACCATTGGCTGTAGTAAGAACTTCCCAGGAAAAACAGCTCTTGCTACTCGGG
AACAGGTACAATGGTGGCTGTTGCAATTAGCCCAGGAACTAGAGGAGAGACTGACTAAAGACCGAAATGA
TAATGACAGGGTAGCCACCCAGCTGGTTGTGAGCATTCGTGTACAAGGAGACAAACGCCTCAGCAGCCTG
CGCCGCTGCTGTGCCCTTACCCGCTATGATGCTCACAAGATGAGCCATGATGCATTTACTGTCATCAAGA
ACTGTAATACTTCTGGAATCCAGACAGAATGGTCTCCTCCTCTCACAATGCTTTTCCTCTGTGCTACAAA
ATTTTCTGCCTCTGCCCCTTCATCTTCTACAGACATCACCAGCTTCTTGAGCAGTGACCCAAGTTCTCTG
CCAAAGGTGCCAGTTACCAGCTCAGAAGCTAAGACCCAGGGAAGTGGCCCAGCGGTGACAGCCACTAAGA
AAGCAACCACGTCTCTGGAATCATTCTTCCAAAAAGCTGCAGAAAGGCAGAAAGTTAAAGAAGCTTCGCT
TTCATCTCTTACTGCTCCCACTCAGGCTCCCATGAGCAATTCACCATCCAAGCCCTCATTACCTTTTCAA
ACCAGTCAAAGTACAGGAACTGAGCCCTTCTTTAAGCAGAAAAGTCTGCTTCTAAAGCAGAAACAGCTTA
ATAATTCTTCAGTTTCTTCCCCCCAACAAAACCCATGGTCCAACTGTAAAGCATTACCAAACTCTTTACC
AACAGAGTATCCAGGGTGTGTCCCTGTTTGTGAAGGGGTGTCGAAGCTAGAAGAATCCTCTAAAGCAACT
CCTGCAGAGATGGATTTGGCCCACAACAGCCAAAGCATGCACGCCTCTTCAGCTTCCAAATCTGTGCTGG
AGGTGACTCAGAAAGCAACCCCAAATCCAAGTCTTCTAGCTGCT
[93 nt withheld, positions 3265-3357]
AAATCCTTTTTGCAGCCCCACTCTTCAAACCCCCAGGTTGTTTCTGCCGTATCTCATCAAGGCGCCAGAA
ATCCCGCCAGCCCTTTGGCCTGCACTAATGCCCGCCCCAGGCCTGAGGGCATGCAAACATTGGAATCATT
TTTTGCCCCATTAACACATATGCAGATTTTTGTGAAAACCCTGACCGGCAAAACCATTACCCTGGAAGTG
GAACCGAGCGATACCATTGAAAACGTGAAAGCGAAAATTCAGGATAAAGAAGGCATTCCGCCGGATCAGC
AGCGTCTGATTTTTGCGGGTAAACAGCTGGAAGATGGTCGTACCCTGAGCGATTATAACATTCAGAAAGA
AAGCACCCTGCATCTGGTTCTGCGTCTGCGTTAAGGATCCACCGGATCTAGATAACTGATCATAATCAGC
CATACCACATTTGTAGAGGTTTTACTTGCTTTAAAAAACCTCCCACACCTCCCCCTGAACCTGAAACATA
AAATGAATGCAATTGTTGTTGTTAACTTGTTTATTGCAGCTTATAATGGTTACAAATAAAGCAATAGCAT
CACAAATTTCACAAATAAAGCATTTTTTTCACTGCATTCTAGTTGTGGTTTGTCCAAACTCATCAATGTA
TCTTAACGCGTAAATTGTAAGCGTTAATATTTTGTTAAAATTCGCGTTAAATTTTTGTTAAATCAGCTCA
TTTTTTAACCAATAGGCCGAAATCGGCAAAATCCCTTATAAATCAAAAGAATAGACCGAGATAGGGT
[37 nt withheld, positions 4125-4161]
AAAGAACGTGGACTCCAACGTCAAAGG
[49 nt withheld, positions 4189-4237]
T
[91 nt withheld, positions 4239-4329]
G
[124 nt withheld, positions 4331-4454]
CAGGTGGCACTTTTCGGGGAAATGTGCGCGGAACCCCTATTTGTTTATTTTTCTAAATACATTCAAATAT
GTATCCGCTCATGAGACAATAACCCTGATAAATGCTTCAATAATATTGAAAAAGGAAGAGTCCTGAGGCG
GAAAGAACCAGCTGTGGAATGTGTGTCAGTTAGGGTGTGGAAAGTCCCCAGGCTCCCCAGCAGGCAGAAG
TATGCAAAGCATGCATCTCAATTAGTCAGCAACCAGGTGTGGAAAGTCCCCAGGCTCCCCAGCAGGCAGA
AGTATGCAAAGCATGCATCTCAATTAGTCAGCAACCATAGTCCCGCCCCTAACTCCGCCCATCCCGCCCC
TAACTCCGCCCAGTTCCGCCCATTCTCCGCCCCATGGCTGACTAATTTTTTTTATTTATGCAGAGGCCGA
GGCCGCCTCGGCCTCTGAGCTATTCCAGAAGTAGTGAGGAGGCTTTTTTGGAGGCCTAGGCTTTTGCAAA
GATCGATCAAGAGACAGGATGAGGATCGTTTCGCATGATTGAACAAGATGGATTGCACGCAGGTTCTCCG
GCCGCTTGGGTGGAGAGGCTATTCGGCTATGACTGGGCACAACAGACAATCGGCTGCTCTGATGCCGCCG
TGTTCCGGCTGTCAGCGCAGGGGCGCCCGGTTCTTTTTGTCAAGACCGACCTGTCCGGTGCCCTGAATGA
ACTGCAAGACGAGGCAGCGCGGCTATCGTGGCTGGCCACGACGGGCGTTCCTTGCGCAGCTGTGCTCGAC
GTTGTCACTGAAGCGGGAAGGGACTGGCTGCTATTGGGCGAAGTGCCGGGGCAGGATCTCCTGTCATCTC
ACCTTGCTCCTGCCGAGAAAGTATCCATCATGGCTGATGCAATGCGGCGGCTGCATACGCTTGATCCGGC
TACCTGCCCATTCGACCACCAAGCGAAACATCGCATCGAGCGAGCACGTACTCGGATGGAAGCCGGTCTT
GTCGATCAGGATGATCTGGACGAAGAGCATCAGGGGCTCGCGCCAGCCGAACTGTTCGCCAGGCTCAAGG
CGAGCATGCCCGACGGCGAGGATCTCGTCGTGACCCATGGCGATGCCTGCTTGCCGAATATCATGGTGGA
AAATGGCCGCTTTTCTGGATTCATCGACTGTGGCCGGCTGGGTGTGGCGGACCGCTATCAGGACATAGCG
TTGGCTACCCGTGATATTGCTGAAGAGCTTGGCGGCGAATGGGCTGACCGCTTCCTCGTGCTTTACGGTA
TCGCCGCTCCCGATTCGCAGCGCATCGCCTTCTATCGCCTTCTTGACGAGTTCTTCTGAGCGGGACTCTG
GGGTTCGAAATGACCGACCAAGCGACGCCCAACCTGCCATCACGAGATTTCGATTCCACCGCCGCCTTCT
ATGAAAGGTTGGGCTTCGGAATCGTTTTCCGGGACGCCGGCTGGATGATCCTCCAGCGCGGGGATCTCAT
GCTGGAGTTCTTCGCCCACCCTAGGGGGAGGCTAACTGAAACACGGAAGGAGACAATACCGGAAGGAACC
CGCGCTATGACGGCAATAAAAAGACAGAATAAAACGCACGGTGTTGGGTCGTTTGTTCATAAACGCGGGG
TTCGGTCCCAGGGCTGGCACTCTGTCGATACCCCACCGAGACCCCATTGGGGCCAATACGCCCGCGTTTC
TTCCTTTTCCCCACCCCACCCCCCAAGTTCGGGTGAAGGCCCAGGGCTCGCAGCCAACGTCGGGGCGGCA
GGCCCTGCCATAGCCTCAGGTTACTCATATATACTTTAGATTGATTTAAAACTTCATTTTTAATTTAAAA
GGATCTAGGTGAAGATCCTTTTTGATAATCTCATGACCAAAATCCCTTAACGTGAGTTTTCGTTCCACTG
AGCGTCAGACCCCGTAGAAAAGATCAAAGGATCTTCTTGAGATCCTTTTTTTCTGCGCGTAATCTGCTGC
TTGCAAACAAAAAAACCACCGCTACCAGCGGTGGTTTGTTTGCCGGATCAAGAGCTACCAACTCTTTTTC
CGAAGGTAACTGGCTTCAGCAGAGCGCAGATACCAAATACTGTTCTTCTAGTGTAGCCGTAGTTAGGCCA
CCACTTCAAGAACTCTGTAGCACCGCCTACATACCTCGCTCTGCTAATCCTGTTACCAGTGGCTGCTGCC
AGTGGCGATAAGTCGTGTCTTACCGGGTTGGACTCAAGACGATAGTTACCGGATAAGGCGCAGCGGTCGG
GCTGAACGGGGGGTTCGTGCACACAGCCCAGCTTGGAGCGAACGACCTACACCGAACTGAGATACCTACA
GCGTGAGCTATGAGAAAGCGCCACGCTTCCCGAAGGGAGAAAGGCGGACAGGTATCCGGTAAGCGGCAGG
GTCGGAACAGGAGAGCGCACGAGGGAGCTTCCAGGGGGAAACGCCTGGTATCTTTATAGTCCTGTCGGGT
TTCGCCACCTCTGACTTGAGCGTCGATTTTTGTGATGCTCGTCAGGGGGGCGGAGCCTATGGAAAAACGC
CAGCAACGCGGCCTTTTTACGGTTCCTGGCCTTTTGCTGGCCTTTTGCTCACATGTTCTTTCCTGCGTTA
TCCCCTGATTCTGTGGATAACCGTATTACCGCCATGCAT
Features (pLannotate 1.2.2; 16 found; start..end, strand, type, name):
     61..364     +  enhancer       CMV enhancer: human cytomegalovirus immediate early enhancer
    365..568     +  promoter       CMV promoter: human cytomegalovirus (CMV) immediate early promoter
    646..1359    +  CDS            EGFP: EGFP is a basic (constitutively fluorescent) green fluorescent protein published in 1996, derived from Aequorea victoria. It is reported to be a rapidly-maturing weak dimer with moderate acid sensitivity.
   1360..1378    +  misc_feature   MCS (fragment): multiple cloning site
   1381..3516    +  CDS            POLH (sequence partly withheld): POLH_HUMAN - Also known as RAD30, RAD30A, XPV. Experimental evidence at protein level: Swiss-Prot protein existence level 1. DNA polymerase specifically involved in the DNA repair by translesion synthesis (TLS) (PubMed:10385124, PubMed:11743006, PubMed:24449906, PubMed:24553286, PubMed:16357261). Due to low processivity on both damaged and normal DNA, cooperates with the heterotetrameric (REV3L, REV7, POLD2 and POLD3) POLZ complex for complete bypass of DNA lesions. Inserts one or 2 nucleotide(s) opposite the lesion, the primer is further extended by the tetrameric POLZ complex. In the case of
   3550..3738    +  CDS            UBIQ_LUMTE: Experimental evidence at protein level: Swiss-Prot protein existence level 1. Ubiquitin exists either covalently attached to another protein, or free (unanchored). When covalently bound, it is conjugated to target proteins via an isopeptide bond either as a monomer (monoubiquitin), a polymer linked via different Lys residues of the ubiquitin (polyubiquitin chains) or a linear polymer linked via the initiator Met of the ubiquitin (linear polyubiquitin chains). Polyubiquitin chains, when attached to a target protein, have different functions depending on the Lys residue of the ubiquitin that is
   3764..3848    +  CDS            large T antigen (fragment): large T antigen from SV40 (simian virus 40)
   3871..3992    +  polyA_signal   SV40 poly(A) signal: SV40 polyadenylation signal
   4026..4454    -  rep_origin     f1 ori (sequence partly withheld): f1 bacteriophage origin of replication; arrow indicates direction of (+) strand synthesis
   4481..4585    +  promoter       AmpR promoter: bla
   4587..4944    +  promoter       SV40 promoter: SV40 enhancer and early promoter
   4979..5773    +  CDS            NeoR/KanR: aminoglycoside phosphotransferase from Tn5; aph(3')-II (or nptII); confers resistance to neomycin, kanamycin, and G418 (Geneticin®)
   5794..5946    +  CDS            ble (fragment): BLE_KLEPN - Experimental evidence at protein level: Swiss-Prot protein existence level 1. Binding protein with a strong affinity to the bleomycin family of antibiotics. Binds to CL990; an antimitotic-antibiotic compound. From Klebsiella pneumoniae.
   6005..6052    +  polyA_signal   HSV TK poly(A) signal: herpes simplex virus thymidine kinase polyadenylation signal (Cole and Stacy, 1985)
   6143..6159    -  polyA_signal   bGH poly(A) signal (fragment): bovine growth hormone polyadenylation signal
   6381..6969    +  rep_origin     ori: high-copy-number ColE1/pMB1/pBR322/pUC origin of replication
