[The description below was written by a language model from this plasmid's Addgene catalogue record and pLannotate feature annotations shown in this document.]
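Description:
(4KA) POLH_deltaGG Ubiquitin is a 7,083 bp mammalian expression plasmid built on a pEGFP-C1 backbone modified to carry an N-terminal nuclear localisation signal. It replicates in E. coli from a high-copy ColE1/pUC-type origin and also carries an f1 phage origin. Selection relies on a single Tn5 NeoR/KanR gene placed behind tandem bacterial (bla) and SV40 early promoters and followed by an HSV TK polyadenylation signal. This arrangement gives kanamycin resistance in bacteria and allows G418 selection of transfected mammalian cells. The short ble, bGH poly(A) and SV40 large T antigen fragments in the feature table look like backbone remnants or annotation matches rather than functional parts. The large T fragment sits within the SV40 3′ region just upstream of the SV40 poly(A) signal.

The expression cassette is driven by the human CMV immediate early enhancer and promoter and terminated by the SV40 poly(A) signal. It encodes one continuous fusion protein: NLS-EGFP, a short remnant of the multiple cloning site, human DNA polymerase eta (POLH, the translesion synthesis polymerase), and a C-terminal ubiquitin lacking its terminal di-glycine (ΔGG). Removing the GG motif prevents the ubiquitin moiety from being conjugated to other substrates, so the fusion acts as a permanent in-cis mimic of mono-ubiquitinated polymerase eta. The POLH portion carries four lysine-to-alanine substitutions (K682A, K686A, K694A, K709A), which distinguish it from the otherwise equivalent wild-type POLH-ΔGG ubiquitin plasmid from which it was derived. The associated work concerns regulation of polymerase eta by mutually exclusive mono-ubiquitination and mono-NEDDylation. The construct therefore suits fluorescence-based studies of how a ubiquitin-mimic polymerase lacking these C-terminal lysines behaves in human cells.
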