Addgene plasmid #246409: (4KA) POLH_deltaGG Ubiquitin
Purpose: Expresses GFP-tagged K682A_K686A_K694A_K709A POLH fused to ΔGG ubiquitin in mammalian cells
Depositing lab: Roger Woodgate. Depositing organization: National Institute of Child Health and Human Development (NICHD). Publication: Human DNA polymerase eta is regulated by mutually exclusive mono-ubiquitination and mono-NEDDylation. Moreno NC, Korchak EJ, Latancia MT, D'Orlando DA, Adegbenro T, Barnes RP, Bezsonova I, Woodgate R, Ashton NW. Nucleic Acids Res. 2026 Feb 5;54(4):gkag098. doi: 10.1093/nar/gkag098. PubMed 41693564.
Backbone
  Vector backbone: pEGFP-C1_N-NLS
  Total vector size (bp): 7083
  Vector type: Mammalian Expression
Growth in bacteria
  Bacterial resistance: Kanamycin, 50 μg/mL
  Growth temperature: 37°C
  Growth strain: DH5alpha
  Copy number: High Copy
Gene/Insert
  Gene/Insert name: POLH (alt name: DNA polymerase eta)
  Species: H. sapiens (human)
  Entrez Gene: POLH (a.k.a. RAD30, RAD30A, XP-V, XPV)
  Tag / fusion protein: NLS-EGFP (N terminal on backbone); ΔGG ubiquitin (C terminal on insert)
Terms and licenses: Academic/Nonprofit Terms; Industry Terms: Not Available to Industry
Depositor comments: This plasmid is a variant of pEGFP-C1_NLS_WT POLH_deltaGG Ubiquitin (Addgene #221869) with POLH mutations K682A_K686A_K694A_K709A. Please visit https://doi.org/10.1101/2024.10.12.618026 for bioRxiv preprint.
How to cite: pEGFP-C1_NLS_ K682A_K686A_K694A_K709A (4KA) POLH_deltaGG Ubiquitin was a gift from Roger Woodgate (Addgene plasmid # 246409 ; http://n2t.net/addgene:246409 ; RRID:Addgene_246409)
